Addgene plasmid #135633: pAAV-S5E2-C1V1-eYFP
Depositing lab: Jordane Dimidschstein. Publication: Viral manipulation of functionally distinct interneurons in mice, non-human primates and humans. Vormstein-Schneider D, Lin JD, Pelkey KA, Chittajallu R, Guo B, Arias-Garcia MA, Allaway K, Sakopoulos S, Schneider G, Stevenson O, Vergara J, Sharma J, Zhang Q, Franken TP, Smith J, Ibrahim LA, M Astro KJ, Sabri E, Huang S, Favuzzi E, Burbridge T, Xu Q, Guo L, Vogel I, Sanchez V, Saldi GA, Gorissen BL, Yuan X, Zaghloul KA, Devinsky O, Sabatini BL, Batista-Brito R, Reynolds J, Feng G, Fu Z, McBain CJ, Fishell G, Dimidschstein J. Nat Neurosci. 2020 Dec;23(12):1629-1636. doi: 10.1038/s41593-020-0692-9. Epub 2020 Aug 17. PubMed 32807948.
Backbone
  Vector backbone: AAV-Dlx-GFP
  Vector type: AAV
Growth in bacteria
  Bacterial resistance: Ampicillin, 100 μg/mL
  Growth temperature: 37°C
  Growth strain: NEB Stable
  Copy number: High Copy
Gene/Insert
  Gene/Insert name: C1V1-eYFP
  Species: M. musculus (mouse)
  Mutation: None
  Cloning method: Gibson Cloning
Terms and licenses: Academic/Nonprofit Terms; Industry Terms: Not Available to Industry
Depositor comments: Please visit https://www.biorxiv.org/content/10.1101/808170v1 for BioRxiv preprint
How to cite: pAAV-S5E2-C1V1-eYFP was a gift from Jordane Dimidschstein (Addgene plasmid # 135633 ; http://n2t.net/addgene:135633 ; RRID:Addgene_135633) For viral preps, please replace (Addgene plasmid # 135633) in the above sentence with: (Addgene viral prep # 135633-AAV1), (Addgene viral prep # 135633-AAV5), (Addgene viral prep # 135633-AAV9), or (Addgene viral prep # 135633-PHPeB)
