[The description below was written by a language model from this plasmid's Addgene catalogue record and pLannotate feature annotations shown in this document.]
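Description:
pAAV-S5E2-C1V1-eYFP is an adeno-associated virus transfer plasmid built on the AAV-Dlx-GFP backbone, used to package recombinant AAV that delivers an optogenetic actuator to neurons. It is propagated in E. coli through a high-copy ColE1/pUC-type origin with ampicillin selection (β-lactamase under its own promoter). It also carries an f1 phage origin and small remnants of pBR322 rop and bom sequences. The record specifies a recombination-deficient growth strain, which is a common choice for keeping the repeat-rich AAV2 inverted terminal repeats intact. One complete ITR and two short ITR fragments are annotated, and these bracket the expression cassette and mark the region that is packaged into virions.

The whole cassette lies on the minus strand of the deposited sequence. Read in the direction of transcription, it begins with an unannotated stretch next to the ITR fragments, which is presumably where the S5E2 regulatory element named in the plasmid title sits, although the record does not annotate or define that element or any minimal promoter. This is followed by a chimeric β-globin/immunoglobulin intron and then another unannotated region of about 1 kb, consistent with the C1V1 coding sequence, a red-shifted chimeric channelrhodopsin. Next comes a short KCNJ2 (Kir2.1)-derived fragment, of the kind typically used as a membrane trafficking signal in opsin fusions, joined to EYFP for visualisation. A WPRE and an SV40 polyadenylation signal enhance and terminate expression.

The associated publication concerns viral targeting of functionally distinct interneuron populations in mice, non-human primates and humans. This suggests the construct is used for enhancer-restricted, light-driven activation and fluorescent labelling of such cells. The repository also offers it as ready-made viral preparations in several capsids.
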