Features (pLannotate 1.2.2; 17 found; start..end, strand, type, name):
     62..650     -  rep_origin     ori: high-copy-number ColE1/pMB1/pBR322/pUC origin of replication
    821..1681    -  CDS            AmpR: β-lactamase; bla; confers resistance to ampicillin, carbenicillin, and related antibiotics
   1682..1786    -  promoter       AmpR promoter: bla
   1881..1916    +  CDS            rop (fragment): Rop protein, which maintains plasmids at low copy number; rop
   2018..2067    +  misc_feature   bom (fragment): basis of mobility region from pBR322
   2068..2523    -  rep_origin     f1 ori (sequence partly withheld): f1 bacteriophage origin of replication; arrow indicates direction of (+) strand synthesis
   2542..2593    +  misc_feature   bom (fragment): basis of mobility region from pBR322
   2598..2738    -  repeat_region  AAV2 ITR: inverted terminal repeat of adeno-associated virus serotype 2 inverted
   2817..2898    -  polyA_signal   SV40 poly(A) signal: SV40 polyadenylation signal
   2921..3004    -  CDS            large T antigen (fragment): large T antigen from SV40 (simian virus 40)
   3067..3655    -  misc_feature   WPRE: woodchuck hepatitis virus posttranscriptional regulatory element
   3655..3679    -  misc_feature   MCS (fragment): pBluescript multiple cloning site
   3680..4398    -  CDS            EYFP (fragment): enhanced YFP mammalian codon-optimized
   4397..4456    -  CDS            KCNJ2 (fragment): KCNJ2_HUMAN - Also known as IRK1. Experimental evidence at protein level: Swiss-Prot protein existence level 1. Probably participates in establishing action potential waveform and excitability of neuronal and muscle tissues. Inward rectifier potassium channels are characterized by a greater tendency to allow potassium to flow into the cell rather than out of it. Their voltage dependence is regulated by the concentration of extracellular potassium; as external potassium is raised, the voltage range of the channel opening shifts to more positive voltages. The inward rectification is mainly due t
   5526..5658    -  intron         chimeric intron: chimera between introns from human β-globin and immunoglobulin heavy chain genes
   6497..6524    -  repeat_region  AAV2 ITR (fragment): inverted terminal repeat of adeno-associated virus serotype 2 inverted
   6553..6580    -  repeat_region  AAV2 ITR (fragment): inverted terminal repeat of adeno-associated virus serotype 2 inverted
>Addgene plasmid #135633 | pAAV-S5E2-C1V1-eYFP | addgene full sequence | sequence record 271298 | Addgene NGS Result
ACATGTGAGCAAAAGGCCAGCAAAAGGCCAGGAACCGTAAAAAGGCCGCGTTGCTGGCGTTTTTCCATAG
GCTCCGCCCCCCTGACGAGCATCACAAAAATCGACGCTCAAGTCAGAGGTGGCGAAACCCGACAGGACTA
TAAAGATACCAGGCGTTTCCCCCTGGAAGCTCCCTCGTGCGCTCTCCTGTTCCGACCCTGCCGCTTACCG
GATACCTGTCCGCCTTTCTCCCTTCGGGAAGCGTGGCGCTTTCTCATAGCTCACGCTGTAGGTATCTCAG
TTCGGTGTAGGTCGTTCGCTCCAAGCTGGGCTGTGTGCACGAACCCCCCGTTCAGCCCGACCGCTGCGCC
TTATCCGGTAACTATCGTCTTGAGTCCAACCCGGTAAGACACGACTTATCGCCACTGGCAGCAGCCACTG
GTAACAGGATTAGCAGAGCGAGGTATGTAGGCGGTGCTACAGAGTTCTTGAAGTGGTGGCCTAACTACGG
CTACACTAGAAGAACAGTATTTGGTATCTGCGCTCTGCTGAAGCCAGTTACCTTCGGAAAAAGAGTTGGT
AGCTCTTGATCCGGCAAACAAACCACCGCTGGTAGCGGTGGTTTTTTTGTTTGCAAGCAGCAGATTACGC
GCAGAAAAAAAGGATCTCAAGAAGATCCTTTGATCTTTTCTACGGGGTCTGACGCTCAGTGGAACGAAAA
CTCACGTTAAGGGATTTTGGTCATGAGATTATCAAAAAGGATCTTCACCTAGATCCTTTTAAATTAAAAA
TGAAGTTTTAAATCAATCTAAAGTATATATGAGTAAACTTGGTCTGACAGTTACCAATGCTTAATCAGTG
AGGCACCTATCTCAGCGATCTGTCTATTTCGTTCATCCATAGTTGCCTGACTCCCCGTCGTGTAGATAAC
TACGATACGGGAGGGCTTACCATCTGGCCCCAGTGCTGCAATGATACCGCGAGACCCACGCTCACCGGCT
CCAGATTTATCAGCAATAAACCAGCCAGCCGGAAGGGCCGAGCGCAGAAGTGGTCCTGCAACTTTATCCG
CCTCCATCCAGTCTATTAATTGTTGCCGGGAAGCTAGAGTAAGTAGTTCGCCAGTTAATAGTTTGCGCAA
CGTTGTTGCCATTGCTACAGGCATCGTGGTGTCACGCTCGTCGTTTGGTATGGCTTCATTCAGCTCCGGT
TCCCAACGATCAAGGCGAGTTACATGATCCCCCATGTTGTGCAAAAAAGCGGTTAGCTCCTTCGGTCCTC
CGATCGTTGTCAGAAGTAAGTTGGCCGCAGTGTTATCACTCATGGTTATGGCAGCACTGCATAATTCTCT
TACTGTCATGCCATCCGTAAGATGCTTTTCTGTGACTGGTGAGTACTCAACCAAGTCATTCTGAGAATAG
TGTATGCGGCGACCGAGTTGCTCTTGCCCGGCGTCAATACGGGATAATACCGCGCCACATAGCAGAACTT
TAAAAGTGCTCATCATTGGAAAACGTTCTTCGGGGCGAAAACTCTCAAGGATCTTACCGCTGTTGAGATC
CAGTTCGATGTAACCCACTCGTGCACCCAACTGATCTTCAGCATCTTTTACTTTCACCAGCGTTTCTGGG
TGAGCAAAAACAGGAAGGCAAAATGCCGCAAAAAAGGGAATAAGGGCGACACGGAAATGTTGAATACTCA
TACTCTTCCTTTTTCAATATTATTGAAGCATTTATCAGGGTTATTGTCTCATGAGCGGATACATATTTGA
ATGTATTTAGAAAAATAAACAAATAGGGGTTCCGCGCACATTTCCCCGAAAAGTGCCACCTGACGTCTAA
GAAACCATTATTATCATGACATTAACCTATAAAAATAGGCGTATCACGAGGCCCTTTCGTCTCGCGCGTT
TCGGTGATGACGGTGAAAACCTCTGACACATGCAGCTCCCGGAGACGGTCACAGCTTGTCTGTAAGCGGA
TGCCGGGAGCAGACAAGCCCGTCAGGGCGCGTCAGCGGGTGTTGGCGGGTGTCGGGGCTGGCTTAACTAT
GCGGCATCAGAGCAGATTGTACTGAGAGTGCACCATAAAATTGTAAACGTTAATATTTTGTTAAAATTCG
CGTTAAATTTTTGTTAAATCAGCTCATTTTTTAACCAATAGACCGAAATCGGCAAAATCCCTTATAAATC
AAAAGAATAGCCCGAGATAGAGT
[37 nt withheld, positions 2194-2230]
AAAGAACGTGGACTCCAACGTCAAAGG
[141 nt withheld, positions 2258-2398]
G
[46 nt withheld, positions 2400-2445]
A
[95 nt withheld, positions 2447-2541]
TATGCGGTGTGAAATACCGCACAGATGCGTAAGGAGAAAATACCGCATCAGGCGCCCCTGCAGGCAGCTG
CGCGCTCGCTCGCTCACTGAGGCCGCCCGGGCAAAGCCCGGGCGTCGGGCGACCTTTGGTCGCCCGGCCT
CAGTGAGCGAGCGAGCGCGCAGAGAGGGAGTGGCCAACTCCATCACTAGGGGTTCCTGCGGCCGCTCGGT
CCGCACGTGCATGCGGTATCGATAAGCTGATACATTGATGAGTTTGGACAAACCACAACTAGAATGCAGT
GAAAAAAATGCTTTATTTGTGAAATTTGTGATGCTATTGCTTTATTTGTAACCATTATAAGCTGCAATAA
ACAAGTTAACAACAACAATTGCATTCATTTTATGTTTCAGGTTCAGGGGGAGGTGTGGGAGGTTTTTTAA
AGCAAGTAAAACCTCTACAAATGTGGTATGGCTGATTATGATCTAGAGTCGCGGCCAGCTTGATGGCCGC
TATCACAGATCTCTCGAGCAGCGCTCGGTATCGATGCGGGGAGGCGGCCCAAAGGGAGATCCGACTCGTC
TGAGGGCGAAGGCGAAGACGCGGAAGAGGCCGCAGAGCCGGCAGCAGGCCGCGGGAAGGAAGGTCCGCTG
GATTGAGGGCCGAAGGGACGTAGCAGAAGGACGTCCCGCGCAGAATCCAGGTGGCAACATAGGCGAGCAG
CCAAGGAAAGGACGATGATTTCCCCGACAACACCACGGAATTGTCAGTGCCCAACAGCCGAGCCCCTGTC
CAGCAGCGGGCAAGGCAGGCGGCGATGAGTTCCGCCGTGGCAATAGGGAGGGGGAAAGCGAAAGTCCCGG
AAAGGAGCTGACAGGTGGTGGCAATGCCCCAACCAGTGGGGGTTGCGTCAGCAAACACAGTGCACACCAC
GCCACGTTGCCTGACAACGGGCCACAACTCCTCATAAAGAGACAGCAACCAGGATTTATACAAGGAGGAG
AAAATGAAAGCCATACGGGAAGCAATAGCATGATACAAAGGCATTAAAGCAGCGTATCCACATAGCGTAA
AAGGAGCAACATAGTTAAGAATACCAGTCAATCTTTCACAAATTTTGTAATCCAGAGGTTGATTATCGAT
AAGCTTGATATCGAATTCTTACTTGTACAGCTCGTCCATGCCGAGAGTGATCCCGGCGGCGGTCACGAAC
TCCAGCAGGACCATGTGATCGCGCTTCTCGTTGGGGTCTTTGCTCAGGGCGGACTGGTAGCTCAGGTAGT
GGTTGTCGGGCAGCAGCACGGGGCCGTCGCCGATGGGGGTGTTCTGCTGGTAGTGGTCGGCGAGCTGCAC
GCTGCCGTCCTCGATGTTGTGGCGGATCTTGAAGTTCACCTTGATGCCGTTCTTCTGCTTGTCGGCCATG
ATATAGACGTTGTGGCTGTTGTAGTTGTACTCCAGCTTGTGCCCCAGGATGTTGCCGTCCTCCTTGAAGT
CGATGCCCTTCAGCTCGATGCGGTTCACCAGGGTGTCGCCCTCGAACTTCACCTCGGCGCGGGTCTTGTA
GTTGCCGTCGTCCTTGAAGAAGATGGTGCGCTCCTGGACGTAGCCTTCGGGCATGGCGGACTTGAAGAAG
TCGTGCTGCTTCATGTGGTCGGGGTAGCGGGCGAAGCACTGCAGGCCGTAGCCGAAGGTGGTCACGAGGG
TGGGCCAGGGCACGGGCAGCTTGCCGGTGGTGCAGATGAACTTCAGGGTCAGCTTGCCGTAGGTGGCATC
GCCCTCGCCCTCGCCGGACACGCTGAACTTGTGGCCGTTTACGTCGCCGTCCAGCTCGACCAGGATGGGC
ACCACCCCGGTGAACAGCTCCTCGCCCTTGCTCACCACGTTGATGTCGATCTGGTCCAGGGGGATGTACT
CGCCCTCGCTGGTGATCCTGCTCTTGGCGGCCGCGTCCTCCTCTTCAGCCACCAGTGTCTCAACCTCCAT
CTCTTGGCCGGCGATCGTAATTTTCTGCTTCTTTCTGATGTCGCCATACAACAGGATGTGCTCGTGGATT
TTGACGCGCAGGTAATTCCCCAGCACACCCCACATGTTCTTTGCAATCAGGTCGAGGATGGAGTGCCCAA
TGGCAGATCCATAAGGGCTGATATGACCGAATCCTTCCGTGCCCAGCAGAAACAGGACTGGAAACATTCC
CCAAGCCACAAAGAATGTCCAGGCCATCACTCGGACCAGTTCTCGACAAATCCCTTTTGGAACTGTGTGG
AATGCTTCGATATAAACTTTAGCAGCATGAAAATAGGTATACATACCATAGCTCAATGAGATGAGGAAGA
ACAGGATCTTCGTCCACCCCGTACACATGGCGCTGGTTGCGCCCCACACGATGCATCCCACATCAGAAAC
CAACAGGCCCATAGTCCTTTTGCTATAATCGTCCTTCAGGCCTGTGAGGTTGCTCAGATGGATCAGAAGG
ACCGGGCAGGTGAGCAGCCAGGTCGCGTAACGAAGCCACACGGTCTTGTTGCCGTTGGATGAGTAGATCA
CCGCAGGTTCGTCAAACTCATGGAAATACTCGATGATGAACTTGATCATCTCGATCGTGGCCACGTAAAT
GGTCTCCCAGCCGCAAGTAGACTTCCAGGTCTGGTAGCCGTAGAACATCAGGCAGAGCGCTGAAAGCGCA
AAAGTAATCCACTGCAGAATGTTGGCAGCCAACTTCTCGGCATTTGTTCCGTTGGATTTAAGCCAAGCCA
AGCAGAAGCACTGGCCGTTGTTCGGGATGCAAATAACAGAACCATTGTTCTCAAGAGTGTATGAGGTTTG
GAAGAGCATGCGCTCGTGGGCACGGTGGAAAACGTAGTCGGGGCCATCCTGAGTCGCGACCGGCACCGTC
GCGTCACTGCCAGTCGAGGCTCCTGCGCTGCCGGCCGCCAGCGCCACTGCCAGCGCTAGGGCAAGAAGCC
ATGGCCTCCGCGACATGGTGGCCTACCGGTACCCAGCGAGCTCGCTGTGGAGAGAAAGGCAAAGTGGATG
TCAGTAAGACCAATAGGTGCCTATCAGAAACGCAAGAGTCTTCTCTGTCTCGACAAGCCCAGTTTCTATT
GGTCTCCTTAAACCTGTCTTGTAACCTTGATACTTACGTGCCCAGTGCCTCACGACCAACTTCTGCAGCT
TAAGGCGCCGCGCTCTGCTTCTGGAAGGCTGCGCTCCTCGACTTGCAGGCTAGAAGCAAATGTAAGCAAT
AGATGGCTCTGCCCTGACTTTTATGCCCAGCCCGGGCTGCAGGAAGTTTAAAATAACTCTGAGCAATTGA
GACTAAATGCCTCTGTATAGAGAAAAGACTGCCACAGACAGGAATGTTCTTGGTGTCTCTTGGGTGCACT
GTTCCATCATACCATGTGTCCCATATAGTGCTTTCATATAGATTGTAAATACTGCATTATTTTAAGGAAA
TCATAGTTAATTAAGGTAAGTATTTCCAAAATGGGGTTATAACAATTTACTCCAACATCACATGTTAATA
TGATCTGAGGGAATTATGCATAGTGTTTGCCTTTTGTTTTTGTTTATTTTTCCATTACTGTTTCATAGCA
ATGAAGAGACAAATGCTGACTCTAGCAGAATTTCCTCAGTCTGCTAAGTATAGCTACATAATTGCCACCT
TCACCAGCACCATTGGGAAAAAAATAACCTACATTACTTGACTCCATATAGCTATATTGCCATAACTTTG
TAGGGCTTACAGTAATGTGGTTTCTGTATAAAACTGAATTGAAATCTCAGAATTCTACAGAGAGAGGAAT
GGGGACAAGAAAATGAGGAGGGAACTGAAGTGGCTTGTGTCAAAGCCTTCTTTTAGGAAGTGTGCACTTA
ACTTCTAGTCAGTAAGCTATAGCAGCCATGTTAGATTAAACCACTAGTTTAATTAAACGCGTGCGGCCGC
AGGAACCCCTAGTGATGGAGTTGGCCACTCCCTCTCTGCGCGCTCGCTCGCTCACTGAGGCCGGGCGACC
AAAGGTCGCCCGACGCCCGGGCGGCCTCAGTGAGCGAGCGAGCGCGCAGCTGCCTGCAGG
